>Addgene plasmid #194303 | EGFP-HsNRF2 (NFE2L2) | addgene full sequence | sequence record 380109 | Addgene NGS Result
GCGTGCCTAATGGGAGGTCTATATAAGCAATGCTCGTTTAGGGAACCGCCATTCTGCCTGGGGACGTCGG
AGCAAGCTTGATTTAGGTGACACTATAGAATACAAGCTACTTGTTCTTTTTGCAGGATCCCATCGATTCG
AATTCAAGGATCAACAAGTTTGTACAAAAAAGCAGGCTGCCACCATGGTGAGCAAGGGCGAGGAGCTGTT
CACCGGGGTGGTGCCCATCCTGGTCGAGCTGGACGGCGACGTAAACGGCCACAAGTTCAGCGTGTCCGGC
GAGGGCGAGGGCGATGCCACCTACGGCAAGCTGACCCTGAAGTTCATCTGCACCACCGGCAAGCTGCCCG
TGCCCTGGCCCACCCTCGTGACCACCCTGACCTACGGCGTGCAGTGCTTCAGCCGCTACCCCGACCACAT
GAAGCAGCACGACTTCTTCAAGTCCGCCATGCCCGAAGGCTACGTCCAGGAGCGCACCATCTTCTTCAAG
GACGACGGCAACTACAAGACCCGCGCCGAGGTGAAGTTCGAGGGCGACACCCTGGTGAACCGCATCGAGC
TGAAGGGCATCGACTTCAAGGAGGACGGCAACATCCTGGGGCACAAGCTGGAGTACAACTACAACAGCCA
CAACGTCTATATCATGGCCGACAAGCAGAAGAACGGCATCAAGGTGAACTTCAAGATCCGCCACAACATC
GAGGACGGCAGCGTGCAGCTCGCCGACCACTACCAGCAGAACACCCCCATCGGCGACGGCCCCGTGCTGC
TGCCCGACAACCACTACCTGAGCACCCAGTCCGCCCTGAGCAAAGACCCCAACGAGAAGCGCGATCACAT
GGTCCTGCTGGAGTTCGTGACCGCCGCCGGGATCACTCTCGGCATGGACGAGCTGTACAAGCACCCAGCT
TTCTTGTACAAAGTGGTGATGGACTTGGAGCTGCCGCCGCCGGGACTCCCGTCCCAGCAGGACATGGATT
TGATTGACATACTTTGGAGGCAAGATATAGATCTTGGAGTAAGTCGAGAAGTATTTGACTTCAGTCAGCG
ACGGAAAGAGTATGAGCTGGAAAAACAGAAAAAACTTGAAAAGGAAAGACAAGAACAACTCCAAAAGGAG
CAAGAGAAAGCCTTTTTCGCTCAGTTACAACTAGATGAAGAGACAGGTGAATTTCTCCCAATTCAGCCAG
CCCAGCACATCCAGTCAGAAACCAGTGGATCTGCCAACTACTCCCAGGTTGCCCACATTCCCAAATCAGA
TGCTTTGTACTTTGATGACTGCATGCAGCTTTTGGCGCAGACATTCCCGTTTGTAGATGACAATGAGGTT
TCTTCGGCTACGTTTCAGTCACTTGTTCCTGATATTCCCGGTCACATCGAGAGCCCAGTCTTCATTGCTA
CTAATCAGGCTCAGTCACCTGAAACTTCTGTTGCTCAGGTAGCCCCTGTTGATTTAGACGGTATGCAACA
GGACATTGAGCAAGTTTGGGAGGAGCTATTATCCATTCCTGAGTTACAGTGTCTTAATATTGAAAATGAC
AAGCTGGTTGAGACTACCATGGTTCCAAGTCCAGAAGCCAAACTGACAGAAGTTGACAATTATCATTTTT
ACTCATCTATACCCTCAATGGAAAAAGAAGTAGGTAACTGTAGTCCACATTTTCTTAATGCTTTTGAGGA
TTCCTTCAGCAGCATCCTCTCCACAGAAGACCCCAACCAGTTGACAGTGAACTCATTAAATTCAGATGCC
ACAGTCAACACAGATTTTGGTGATGAATTTTATTCTGCTTTCATAGCTGAGCCCAGTATCAGCAACAGCA
TGCCCTCACCTGCTACTTTAAGCCATTCACTCTCTGAACTTCTAAATGGGCCCATTGATGTTTCTGATCT
ATCACTTTGCAAAGCTTTCAACCAAAACCACCCTGAAAGCACAGCAGAATTCAATGATTCTGACTCCGGC
ATTTCACTAAACACAAGTCCCAGTGTGGCATCACCAGAACACTCAGTGGAATCTTCCAGCTATGGAGACA
CACTACTTGGCCTCAGTGATTCTGAAGTGGAAGAGCTAGATAGTGCCCCTGGAAGTGTCAAACAGAATGG
TCCTAAAACACCAGTACATTCTTCTGGGGATATGGTACAACCCTTGTCACCATCTCAGGGGCAGAGCACT
CACGTGCATGATGCCCAATGTGAGAACACACCAGAGAAAGAATTGCCTGTAAGTCCTGGTCATCGGAAAA
CCCCATTCACAAAAGACAAACATTCAAGCCGCTTGGAGGCTCATCTCACAAGAGATGAACTTAGGGCAAA
AGCTCTCCATATCCCATTCCCTGTAGAAAAAATCATTAACCTCCCTGTTGTTGACTTCAACGAAATGATG
TCCAAAGAGCAGTTCAATGAAGCTCAACTTGCATTAATTCGGGATATACGTAGGAGGGGTAAGAATAAAG
TGGCTGCTCAGAATTGCAGAAAAAGAAAACTGGAAAATATAGTAGAACTAGAGCAAGATTTAGATCATTT
GAAAGATGAAAAAGAAAAATTGCTCAAAGAAAAAGGAGAAAATGACAAAAGCCTTCACCTACTGAAAAAA
CAACTCAGCACCTTATATCTCGAAGTTTTCAGCATGCTACGTGATGAAGATGGAAAACCTTATTCTCCTA
GTGAATACTCCCTGCAGCAAACAAGAGATGGCAATGTTTTCCTTGTTCCCAAAAGTAAGAAGCCAGATGT
TAAGAAAAACTAGCAACTTTATTATACATAGTTGCACTCGAGCCTCTAGAACTATAGTGAGTCGTATTAC
GTAGATCCAGACATGATAAGATACATTGATGAGTTTGGACAAACCACAACTAGAATGCAGTGAAAAAAAT
GCTTTATTTGTGAAATTTGTGATGCTATTGCTTTATTTGTAACCATTATAAGCTGCAATAAACAAGTTAA
CAACAACAATTGCATTCATTTTATGTTTCAGGTTCAGGGGGAGGTGTGGGAGGTTTTTTAATTCGCGGCC
GCGGCGCCAATGCATTGGGCCCGGTACCCAGCTTTTGTTCCCTTTAGTGAGGGTTAATTGCGCGCTTGGC
GTAATCATGGTCATAGCTGTTTCCTGTGTGAAATTGTTATCCGCTCACAATTCCACACAACATACGAGCC
GGGAGCATAAAGTGTAAAGCCTGGGGTGCCTAATGAGTGAGCTAACTCACATTAATTGCGTTGCGCTCAC
TGCCCGCTTTCCAGTCGGGAAACCTGTCGTGCCAGCTGCATTAATGAATCGGCCAACGCGCGGGGAGAGG
CGGTTTGCGTATTGGGCGCTCTTCCGCTTCCTCGCTCACTGACTCGCTGCGCTCGGTCGTTCGGCTGCGG
CGAGCGGTATCAGCTCACTCAAAGGCGGTAATACGGTTATCCACAGAATCAGGGGATAACGCAGGAAAGA
ACATGTGAGCAAAAGGCCAGCAAAAGGCCAGGAACCGTAAAAAGGCCGCGTTGCTGGCGTTTTTCCATAG
GCTCCGCCCCCCTGACGAGCATCACAAAAATCGACGCTCAAGTCAGAGGTGGCGAAACCCGACAGGACTA
TAAAGATACCAGGCGTTTCCCCCTGGAAGCTCCCTCGTGCGCTCTCCTGTTCCGACCCTGCCGCTTACCG
GATACCTGTCCGCCTTTCTCCCTTCGGGAAGCGTGGCGCTTTCTCATAGCTCACGCTGTAGGTATCTCAG
TTCGGTGTAGGTCGTTCGCTCCAAGCTGGGCTGTGTGCACGAACCCCCCGTTCAGCCCGACCGCTGCGCC
TTATCCGGTAACTATCGTCTTGAGTCCAACCCGGTAAGACACGACTTATCGCCACTGGCAGCAGCCACTG
GTAACAGGATTAGCAGAGCGAGGTATGTAGGCGGTGCTACAGAGTTCTTGAAGTGGTGGCCTAACTACGG
CTACACTAGAAGAACAGTATTTGGTATCTGCGCTCTGCTGAAGCCAGTTACCTTCGGAAAAAGAGTTGGT
AGCTCTTGATCCGGCAAACAAACCACCGCTGGTAGCGGTGGTTTTTTTGTTTGCAAGCAGCAGATTACGC
GCAGAAAAAAAGGATCTCAAGAAGATCCTTTGATCTTTTCTACGGGGTCTGACGCTCAGTGGAACGAAAA
CTCACGTTAAGGGATTTTGGTCATGAGATTATCAAAAAGGATCTTCACCTAGATCCTTTTAAATTAAAAA
TGAAGTTTTAAATCAATCTAAAGTATATATGAGTAAACTTGGTCTGACAGTTACCAATGCTTAATCAGTG
AGGCACCTATCTCAGCGATCTGTCTATTTCGTTCATCCATAGTTGCCTGACTCCCCGTCGTGTAGATAAC
TACGATACGGGAGGGCTTACCATCTGGCCCCAGTGCTGCAATGATACCGCGAGACCCACGCTCACCGGCT
CCAGATTTATCAGCAATAAACCAGCCAGCCGGAAGGGCCGAGCGCAGAAGTGGTCCTGCAACTTTATCCG
CCTCCATCCAGTCTATTAATTGTTGCCGGGAAGCTAGAGTAAGTAGTTCGCCAGTTAATAGTTTGCGCAA
CGTTGTTGCCATTGCTACAGGCATCGTGGTGTCACGCTCGTCGTTTGGTATGGCTTCATTCAGCTCCGGT
TCCCAACGATCAAGGCGAGTTACATGATCCCCCATGTTGTGCAAAAAAGCGGTTAGCTCCTTCGGTCCTC
CGATCGTTGTCAGAAGTAAGTTGGCCGCAGTGTTATCACTCATGGTTATGGCAGCACTGCATAATTCTCT
TACTGTCATGCCATCCGTAAGATGCTTTTCTGTGACTGGTGAGTACTCAACCAAGTCATTCTGAGAATAG
TGTATGCGGCGACCGAGTTGCTCTTGCCCGGCGTCAATACGGGATAATACCGCGCCACATAGCAGAACTT
TAAAAGTGCTCATCATTGGAAAACGTTCTTCGGGGCGAAAACTCTCAAGGATCTTACCGCTGTTGAGATC
CAGTTCGATGTAACCCACTCGTGCACCCAACTGATCTTCAGCATCTTTTACTTTCACCAGCGTTTCTGGG
TGAGCAAAAACAGGAAGGCAAAATGCCGCAAAAAAGGGAATAAGGGCGACACGGAAATGTTGAATACTCA
TACTCTTCCTTTTTCAATATTATTGAAGCATTTATCAGGGTTATTGTCTCATGAGCGGATACATATTTGA
ATGTATTTAGAAAAATAAACAAATAGGGGTTCCGCGCACATTTCCCCGAAAAGTGCCACCTAAATTGTAA
GCGTTAATATTTTGTTAAAATTCGCGTTAAATTTTTGTTAAATCAGCTCATTTTTTAACCAATAGGCCGA
AATCGGCAAAATCCCTTATAAATCAAAAGAATAGACCGAGATAGGGT
[37 nt withheld, positions 5368-5404]
AAAGAACGTGGACTCCAACGTCAAAGG
[49 nt withheld, positions 5432-5480]
T
[91 nt withheld, positions 5482-5572]
G
[124 nt withheld, positions 5574-5697]
CCCATTCGCCATTCAGGCTGCGCAACTGTTGGGAAGGGCGATCGGTGCGGGCCTCTTCGCTATTACGCCA
GTCGACCGCCAATTCAATATGGCGTATATGGACTCATGCCAATTCAATATGGTGGATCTGGACCTGTGCC
AATTCAATATGGCGTATATGGACTCGTGCCAATTCAATATGGTGGATCTGGACCCCAGCCAATTCAATAT
GGCGGACTTGGCACCATGCCAATTCAATATGGCGGACCTGGCACTGTGCCAACTGGGGAGGGGTCTACTT
GGCACGGTGCCAAGTTTGAGGAGGGGTCTTGGCCCTGTGCCAAGTCCGCCATATTGAATTGGCATGGTGC
CAATAATGGCGGCCATATTGGCTATATGCCAGGATCAATATATAGGCAATATCCAATATGGCCCTATGCC
AATATGGCTATTGGCCAGGTTCAATACTATGTATTGGCCCTATGCCATATAGTATTCCATATATGGGTTT
TCCTATTGACGTAGATAGCCCCTCCCAATGGGCGGTCCCATATACCATATATGGGGCTTCCTAATACCGC
CCATAGCCACTCCCCCATTGACGTCAATGGTCTCTATATATGGTCTTTCCTATTGACGTCATATGGGCGG
TCCTATTGACGTATATGGCGCCTCCCCCATTGACGTCAATTACGGTAAATGGCCCGCCTGGCTCAATGCC
CATTGACGTCAATAGGACCACCCACCATTGACGTCAATGGGATGGCTCATTGCCCATTCATATCCGTTCT
CACGCCCCCTATTGACGTCAATGACGGTAAATGGCCCACTTGGCAGTACATCAATATCTATTAATAGTAA
CTTGGCAAGTACATTACTATTGGAAGTACGCCAGGGTACATTGGCAGTACTCCCATTGACGTCAATGGCG
GTAAATGGCCCGCGATGGCTGCCAAGTACATCCCCATTGACGTCAATGGGGAGGGGCAATGACGCAAATG
GGCGTTCCATTGACGTAAATGGGCGGTAG
Features (pLannotate 1.2.2; 19 found; start..end, strand, type, name):
     81..99      +  promoter       SP6 promoter: promoter for bacteriophage SP6 RNA polymerase
    154..178     +  protein_bind   attB1: mutant version of attB; recombination site for the Gateway® BP reaction BP Clonase™
    185..901     +  CDS            EGFP: EGFP is a basic (constitutively fluorescent) green fluorescent protein published in 1996, derived from Aequorea victoria. It is reported to be a rapidly-maturing weak dimer with moderate acid sensitivity.
    903..927     -  protein_bind   attB2: mutant version of attB; recombination site for the Gateway® BP reaction BP Clonase™
    929..2740    +  CDS            NFE2L2: NF2L2_HUMAN - Also known as NRF2 From Homo sapiens (Human).
   2744..2764    -  protein_bind   attB3: mutant version of attB; core recombination site for the Gateway® BP reaction BP Clonase™
   2782..2799    -  promoter       T7 promoter (fragment): promoter for bacteriophage T7 RNA polymerase
   2804..2938    -  polyA_signal   SV40 poly(A) signal: SV40 polyadenylation signal
   3051..3069    -  promoter       T3 promoter: promoter for bacteriophage T3 RNA polymerase
   3114..3130    -  protein_bind   lac operator: The lac repressor binds to the lac operator to inhibit transcription in E. coli. This inhibition can be relieved by adding lactose or isopropyl-β-D-thiogalactopyranoside (IPTG). lac repressor encoded by lacI
   3138..3168    -  promoter       lac promoter: promoter for the E. coli lac operon
   3183..3204    -  protein_bind   CAP binding site: CAP binding activates transcription in the presence of cAMP. E. coli catabolite activator protein
   3217..3309    -  CDS            lacI (fragment): lac repressor; lacI; The lac repressor binds to the lac operator to inhibit transcription in E. coli. This inhibition can be relieved by adding lactose or isopropyl-β-D-thiogalactopyranoside (IPTG).
   3492..4080    -  rep_origin     ori: high-copy-number ColE1/pMB1/pBR322/pUC origin of replication
   4251..5111    -  CDS            AmpR: β-lactamase; bla; confers resistance to ampicillin, carbenicillin, and related antibiotics
   5112..5216    -  promoter       AmpR promoter: bla
   5269..5697    -  rep_origin     f1 ori (sequence partly withheld): f1 bacteriophage origin of replication; arrow indicates direction of (+) strand synthesis
   5702..5768    -  CDS            lacZα (fragment): LacZα fragment of β-galactosidase; lacZ fragment
   5775..46      +  promoter       CMV IE94 promoter (across the origin): enhancer/promoter region of simian cytomegalovirus major immediate early transcription unit IE94
