[The description below was written by a language model from this plasmid's Addgene catalogue record and pLannotate feature annotations shown in this document.]
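Description:
EGFP-HsNRF2 (NFE2L2) is a 6.7 kb mammalian expression plasmid built in the pCSDEST2 Gateway destination backbone, a pCS2-type vector. It is propagated in E. coli as a high-copy plasmid through a ColE1/pUC-type origin and selected with ampicillin via the β-lactamase (AmpR) gene and its own promoter. An f1 bacteriophage origin is also present, along with remnants of the lac region (lac promoter and operator, CAP site, and lacI and lacZα fragments) that are carried over from the parental cloning vector and play no role in expression of the insert.

The payload is a single fusion open reading frame in which EGFP sits at the N-terminus of human NRF2 (NFE2L2), the transcription factor that is the subject of the associated study on oxidative stress sensing. Transcription in mammalian cells is driven by the simian cytomegalovirus IE94 enhancer/promoter, which spans the numbering origin of the sequence, and the transcript is terminated by an SV40 polyadenylation signal. The arrangement of attB1 upstream of EGFP, attB2 between EGFP and NFE2L2, and attB3 after NFE2L2 indicates assembly by multisite Gateway recombination, with the attB2 scar forming a short linker between the two proteins. An SP6 promoter lies between the CMV promoter and the cassette and could in principle support in vitro transcription of sense RNA, while T3 and a partial T7 promoter sit downstream in the opposite orientation. The construct is intended for expressing fluorescently tagged NRF2 in mammalian cells, which permits visualisation of the fusion protein; the associated work concerns regulation of NRF2 by caveolae and CAVIN1.
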