Addgene plasmid #194303: EGFP-HsNRF2 (NFE2L2)
Purpose: Mammalian expression of human NRF2 (NFE2L2) fused to EGFP at the N-terminus. Parton lab clone KTH
Depositing lab: Rob Parton. Publication: Caveolae sense oxidative stress through membrane lipid peroxidation and cytosolic release of CAVIN1 to regulate NRF2. Wu Y, Lim YW, Stroud DA, Martel N, Hall TE, Lo HP, Ferguson C, Ryan MT, McMahon KA, Parton RG. Dev Cell. 2023 Mar 13;58(5):376-397.e4. doi: 10.1016/j.devcel.2023.02.004. Epub 2023 Feb 28. PubMed 36858041.
Backbone
  Vector backbone: pCSDEST2 (Addgene 22424)
  Vector type: Mammalian Expression
Growth in bacteria
  Bacterial resistance: Ampicillin, 100 μg/mL
  Growth temperature: 37°C
  Growth strain: DH5alpha
  Copy number: High Copy
Gene/Insert
  Gene/Insert name: NFE2L2
  Species: H. sapiens (human)
  Entrez Gene: NFE2L2 (a.k.a. HEBP1, IMDDHH, NRF2, Nrf-2)
  Tag / fusion protein: EGFP (N terminal on insert)
Terms and licenses: Academic/Nonprofit Terms; Industry Terms: Not Available to Industry
Depositor comments: Please visit https://www.biorxiv.org/content/10.1101/2021.06.09.447684v2 for bioRxiv preprint.
How to cite: EGFP-HsNRF2 (NFE2L2) was a gift from Rob Parton (Addgene plasmid # 194303 ; http://n2t.net/addgene:194303 ; RRID:Addgene_194303)
